Addgene plasmid #134277: pBOB-N-3HA-GK_v2
Purpose: Lentivector encoding 3XHA-tagged GK (isoform 2)
Depositing lab: Bruce Beutler. Depositing organization: University of Texas Southwestern Medical Center. Publication: Skin-specific regulation of SREBP processing and lipid biosynthesis by glycerol kinase 5. Zhang D, Tomisato W, Su L, Sun L, Choi JH, Zhang Z, Wang KW, Zhan X, Choi M, Li X, Tang M, Castro-Perez JM, Hildebrand S, Murray AR, Moresco EMY, Beutler B. Proc Natl Acad Sci U S A. 2017 Jun 27;114(26):E5197-E5206. doi: 10.1073/pnas.1705312114. Epub 2017 Jun 12. PubMed 28607088.
Backbone
  Vector backbone: pBOB
  Backbone size w/o insert (bp): 8800
  Total vector size (bp): 10500
  Vector type: Mammalian Expression, Lentiviral
Growth in bacteria
  Bacterial resistance: Ampicillin, 100 μg/mL
  Growth temperature: 37°C
  Growth strain: NEB Stable
  Copy number: High Copy
Gene/Insert
  Gene/Insert name: Gk (alt names: glycerol kinase; Gyk)
  Species: M. musculus (mouse)
  Insert size (bp): 1662
  Mutation: 553 amino acids, isoform 2
  GenBank ID: NM_212444
  Entrez Gene: Gk (a.k.a. D930012N15Rik, Gyk)
  Promoter: CMV
  Tag / fusion protein: 3X HA (N terminal on insert)
  Cloning method: Ligation Independent Cloning
  Sequencing primers: 5′ agctcgtttagtgaaccgtcagatcg; 3′ ggaaactgacaatcttagcgcag
Terms and licenses: Academic/Nonprofit Terms; Industry Terms: Not Available to Industry
How to cite: pBOB-N-3HA-GK_v2 was a gift from Bruce Beutler (Addgene plasmid # 134277 ; http://n2t.net/addgene:134277 ; RRID:Addgene_134277)
