[The description below was written by a language model from this plasmid's Addgene catalogue record and pLannotate feature annotations shown in this document.]
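Description:
pBOB-N-3HA-GK_v2 is an HIV-1-based lentiviral transfer plasmid of about 10.5 kb, built on the pBOB backbone, for expressing mouse glycerol kinase (Gk, also called Gyk) in mammalian cells. It is maintained in E. coli through a high-copy ColE1/pUC-type origin and selected with ampicillin via the β-lactamase gene; an f1 origin is also present. Outside the viral region, the backbone carries an SV40/EM7 promoter-driven BleoR cassette with an SV40 polyadenylation signal. This could in principle confer Zeocin resistance on transfected cells, but it would not be packaged into virus.

The viral genome is transcribed from a CMV enhancer/promoter fused to a truncated 5' LTR, an arrangement typical of Tat-independent packaging designs. It includes the Ψ packaging signal with a gag fragment, the RRE for Rev-dependent nuclear export, and the cPPT/CTS element that aids nuclear import of the reverse-transcribed genome. An internal CMV enhancer/promoter drives the payload, the 553-amino-acid isoform 2 of mouse Gk with three HA epitopes at its N terminus. The feature table annotates the Gk coding sequence but not the tag itself; the unannotated stretch between the promoter and Gk is where it would lie. Downstream are a chimeric intron, a WPRE that enhances transcript stability and expression, the 3' LTR sequences, and a bGH polyadenylation signal.

The construct is suited to transient transfection or, when supplied with packaging and envelope functions, to lentiviral transduction for stable expression. The HA tag allows detection or immunoprecipitation of the kinase. The associated publication concerns glycerol kinase 5 and the regulation of SREBP processing and lipid biosynthesis in skin, but the record does not state this plasmid's specific role in that work.
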