Features (pLannotate 1.2.2; 33 found; start..end, strand, type, name):
     28..80      -  misc_feature   bom (fragment): basis of mobility region from pBR322
    235..614     +  enhancer       CMV enhancer: human cytomegalovirus immediate early enhancer
    615..814     +  promoter       CMV promoter: human cytomegalovirus (CMV) immediate early promoter
    832..1012    +  LTR            5' LTR (truncated): truncated 5' long terminal repeat (LTR) from HIV-1
   1059..1184    +  misc_feature   HIV-1 Ψ: packaging signal of human immunodeficiency virus type 1
   1168..1531    +  CDS            HIV-1 gag (fragment): gag protein from human immunodeficiency virus 1; gag
   1677..1910    +  misc_feature   RRE: The Rev response element (RRE) of HIV-1 allows for Rev-dependent mRNA export from the nucleus to the cytoplasm.
   2287..2387    +  CDS            Rev (fragment): human immunodeficiency virus 1 (HIV-1) Rev protein; rev; enhances nuclear export of unspliced and incompletely spliced viral mRNAs
   2391..2507    +  misc_feature   cPPT/CTS: central polypurine tract and central termination sequence of HIV-1
   2530..2833    +  enhancer       CMV enhancer: human cytomegalovirus immediate early enhancer
   2834..3037    +  promoter       CMV promoter: human cytomegalovirus (CMV) immediate early promoter
   3247..4905    +  CDS            Gk: GLPK_MOUSE - Also known as Gyk. Experimental evidence at protein level: Swiss-Prot protein existence level 1. Key enzyme in the regulation of glycerol uptake and metabolism. From Mus musculus (Mouse).
   4992..5221    +  intron         chimeric intron: chimera between introns from adenovirus and immunoglobulin heavy chain genes
   5285..5395    +  CDS            nef (fragment): NEF_HV1Z2 - Experimental evidence at protein level: Swiss-Prot protein existence level 1. Extracellular Nef protein targets CD4(+) T-lymphocytes for apoptosis by interacting with CXCR4 surface receptors. From Human immunodeficiency virus type 1 group M subtype D (isolate Z2/CDC-Z34) (HIV-1).
   5398..5986    +  misc_feature   WPRE: woodchuck hepatitis virus posttranscriptional regulatory element
   6003..6071    +  CDS            nef (fragment): NEF_HV1Z2 - Experimental evidence at protein level: Swiss-Prot protein existence level 1. Extracellular Nef protein targets CD4(+) T-lymphocytes for apoptosis by interacting with CXCR4 surface receptors. From Human immunodeficiency virus type 1 group M subtype D (isolate Z2/CDC-Z34) (HIV-1).
   6073..6385    +  LTR            5' LTR (fragment): 5' long terminal repeat (LTR) from HIV-1
   6393..6573    +  LTR            5' LTR (truncated): truncated 5' long terminal repeat (LTR) from HIV-1
   6605..6829    +  polyA_signal   bGH poly(A) signal: bovine growth hormone polyadenylation signal
   6833..6854    +  promoter       SV40 promoter (fragment): SV40 enhancer and early promoter
   6875..7303    +  rep_origin     f1 ori (sequence partly withheld): f1 bacteriophage origin of replication; arrow indicates direction of (+) strand synthesis
   7317..7646    +  promoter       SV40 promoter: SV40 enhancer and early promoter
   7694..7741    +  promoter       EM7 promoter: synthetic bacterial promoter&nbsp
   7760..8134    +  CDS            BleoR: antibiotic-binding protein; Sh ble from Streptoalloteichus hindustanus; confers resistance to bleomycin, phleomycin, and Zeocin™
   8144..8269    +  CDS            ble (fragment): BLE_KLEPN - Experimental evidence at protein level: Swiss-Prot protein existence level 1. Binding protein with a strong affinity to the bleomycin family of antibiotics. Binds to CL990; an antimitotic-antibiotic compound. From Klebsiella pneumoniae.
   8264..8385    +  polyA_signal   SV40 poly(A) signal: SV40 polyadenylation signal
   8458..8474    -  protein_bind   lac operator: The lac repressor binds to the lac operator to inhibit transcription in E. coli. This inhibition can be relieved by adding lactose or isopropyl-β-D-thiogalactopyranoside (IPTG). lac repressor encoded by lacI
   8482..8512    -  promoter       lac promoter: promoter for the E. coli lac operon
   8527..8548    -  protein_bind   CAP binding site: CAP binding activates transcription in the presence of cAMP. E. coli catabolite activator protein
   8561..8653    -  CDS            lacI (fragment): lac repressor; lacI; The lac repressor binds to the lac operator to inhibit transcription in E. coli. This inhibition can be relieved by adding lactose or isopropyl-β-D-thiogalactopyranoside (IPTG).
   8836..9424    -  rep_origin     ori: high-copy-number ColE1/pMB1/pBR322/pUC origin of replication
   9595..10455   -  CDS            AmpR: β-lactamase; bla; confers resistance to ampicillin, carbenicillin, and related antibiotics
  10456..10560   -  promoter       AmpR promoter: bla
>Addgene plasmid #134277 | pBOB-N-3HA-GK_v2 | addgene full sequence | sequence record 275420 | Addgene NGS Result
GACGGATCGGGAGATCTCCCGATCCCCTATGGTGCACTCTCAGTACAATCTGCTCTGATGCCGCATAGTT
AAGCCAGTATCTGCTCCCTGCTTGTGTGTTGGAGGTCGCTGAGTAGTGCGCGAGCAAAATTTAAGCTACA
ACAAGGCAAGGCTTGACCGACAATTGCATGAAGAATCTGCTTAGGGTTAGGCGTTTTGCGCTGCTTCGCG
ATGTACGGGCCAGATATACGCGTTGACATTGATTATTGACTAGTTATTAATAGTAATCAATTACGGGGTC
ATTAGTTCATAGCCCATATATGGAGTTCCGCGTTACATAACTTACGGTAAATGGCCCGCCTGGCTGACCG
CCCAACGACCCCCGCCCATTGACGTCAATAATGACGTATGTTCCCATAGTAACGCCAATAGGGACTTTCC
ATTGACGTCAATGGGTGGAGTATTTACGGTAAACTGCCCACTTGGCAGTACATCAAGTGTATCATATGCC
AAGTACGCCCCCTATTGACGTCAATGACGGTAAATGGCCCGCCTGGCATTATGCCCAGTACATGACCTTA
TGGGACTTTCCTACTTGGCAGTACATCTACGTATTAGTCATCGCTATTACCATGGTGATGCGGTTTTGGC
AGTACATCAATGGGCGTGGATAGCGGTTTGACTCACGGGGATTTCCAAGTCTCCACCCCATTGACGTCAA
TGGGAGTTTGTTTTGGCACCAAAATCAACGGGACTTTCCAAAATGTCGTAACAACTCCGCCCCATTGACG
CAAATGGGCGGTAGGCGTGTACGGTGGGAGGTCTATATAAGCAGCGCGTTTTGCCTGTACTGGGTCTCTC
TGGTTAGACCAGATCTGAGCCTGGGAGCTCTCTGGCTAACTAGGGAACCCACTGCTTAAGCCTCAATAAA
GCTTGCCTTGAGTGCTTCAAGTAGTGTGTGCCCGTCTGTTGTGTGACTCTGGTAACTAGAGATCCCTCAG
ACCCTTTTAGTCAGTGTGGAAAATCTCTAGCAGTGGCGCCCGAACAGGGACTTGAAAGCGAAAGGGAAAC
CAGAGGAGCTCTCTCGACGCAGGACTCGGCTTGCTGAAGCGCGCACGGCAAGAGGCGAGGGGCGGCGACT
GGTGAGTACGCCAAAAATTTTGACTAGCGGAGGCTAGAAGGAGAGAGATGGGTGCGAGAGCGTCAGTATT
AAGCGGGGGAGAATTAGATCGCGATGGGAAAAAATTCGGTTAAGGCCAGGGGGAAAGAAAAAATATAAAT
TAAAACATATAGTATGGGCAAGCAGGGAGCTAGAACGATTCGCAGTTAATCCTGGCCTGTTAGAAACATC
AGAAGGCTGTAGACAAATACTGGGACAGCTACAACCATCCCTTCAGACAGGATCAGAAGAACTTAGATCA
TTATATAATACAGTAGCAACCCTCTATTGTGTGCATCAAAGGATAGAGATAAAAGACACCAAGGAAGCTT
TAGACAAGATAGAGGAAGAGCAAAACAAAAGTAAGACCACCGCACAGCAAGCGGCCGCTGATCTTCAGAC
CTGGAGGAGGAGATATGAGGGACAATTGGAGAAGTGAATTATATAAATATAAAGTAGTAAAAATTGAACC
ATTAGGAGTAGCACCCACCAAGGCAAAGAGAAGAGTGGTGCAGAGAGAAAAAAGAGCAGTGGGAATAGGA
GCTTTGTTCCTTGGGTTCTTGGGAGCAGCAGGAAGCACTATGGGCGCAGCGTCAATGACGCTGACGGTAC
AGGCCAGACAATTATTGTCTGGTATAGTGCAGCAGCAGAACAATTTGCTGAGGGCTATTGAGGCGCAACA
GCATCTGTTGCAACTCACAGTCTGGGGCATCAAGCAGCTCCAGGCAAGAATCCTGGCTGTGGAAAGATAC
CTAAAGGATCAACAGCTCCTGGGGATTTGGGGTTGCTCTGGAAAACTCATTTGCACCACTGCTGTGCCTT
GGAATGCTAGTTGGAGTAATAAATCTCTGGAACAGATTTGGAATCACACGACCTGGATGGAGTGGGACAG
AGAAATTAACAATTACACAAGCTTAATACACTCCTTAATTGAAGAATCGCAAAACCAGCAAGAAAAGAAT
GAACAAGAATTATTGGAATTAGATAAATGGGCAAGTTTGTGGAATTGGTTTAACATAACAAATTGGCTGT
GGTATATAAAATTATTCATAATGATAGTAGGAGGCTTGGTAGGTTTAAGAATAGTTTTTGCTGTACTTTC
TATAGTGAATAGAGTTAGGCAGGGATATTCACCATTATCGTTTCAGACCCACCTCCCAACCCCGAGGGGA
CCCGACAGGCCCGAAGGAATAGAAGAAGAAGGTGGAGAGAGAGACAGAGACAGATCCATTCGATTAGTGA
ACGGATCAACTTTTAAAAGAAAAGGGGGGATTGGGGGGTACAGTGCAGGGGAAAGAATAGTAGACATAAT
AGCAACAGACATACAAACTAAAGAATTACAAAAACAAATTACAAAATTCAAAATTTTATCGATAAGCTTG
GGAGTTCCGCGTTACATAACTTACGGTAAATGGCCCGCCTGGCTGACCGCCCAACGACCCCCGCCCATTG
ACGTCAATAATGACGTATGTTCCCATAGTAACGCCAATAGGGACTTTCCATTGACGTCAATGGGTGGAGT
ATTTACGGTAAACTGCCCACTTGGCAGTACATCAAGTGTATCATATGCCAAGTACGCCCCCTATTGACGT
CAATGACGGTAAATGGCCCGCCTGGCATTATGCCCAGTACATGACCTTATGGGACTTTCCTACTTGGCAG
TACATCTACGTATTAGTCATCGCTATTACCATGGTGATGCGGTTTTGGCAGTACATCAATGGGCGTGGAT
AGCGGTTTGACTCACGGGGATTTCCAAGTCTCCACCCCATTGACGTCAATGGGAGTTTGTTTTGGCACCA
AAATCAACGGGACTTTCCAAAATGTCGTAACAACTCCGCCCCATTGACGCAAATGGGCGGTAGGCGTGTA
CGGTGGGAGGTCTATATAAGCAGAGCTCGTTTAGTGAACCGTCAGATCGCCTGGAGACGCCATCCACGCT
GTTTTGACCTCCATAGAAGACACCGACTGAGCTCCTTAAGGTTAACGCCACCATGTACCCTTATGACGTA
CCTGACTATGCTGGCGCCTACCCTTATGACGTACCTGACTATGCTGGATACCCTTATGACGTACCTGACT
ATGCTGGATCTAGAGAATTCGGATCCATGGCAGCCGCGAAGAAAGCAGTTCTGGGGCCATTGGTGGGAGC
AGTGGACCAGGGTACCAGCTCGACACGTTTTTTGGTTTTCAATTCAAAAACAGCTGAACTTCTTAGTCAT
CATCAAGTAGAAATAAAACAGGAATTCCCAAGAGAAGGATGGGTAGAACAAGACCCGAAGGAAATTCTGC
AGTCTGTTTATGAGTGTATAGAGAAAACGTGTGAGAAACTTGGACAGCTCAATATTGATATTTCCAACAT
CAAAGCCATTGGTGTCAGCAACCAGAGGGAAACCACAGTAGTCTGGGACAAGGTCACCGGAGAGCCTCTC
TATAATGCCGTGGTGTGGCTTGACCTAAGAACCCAGTCTACTGTTGAGAACCTTAGTAAAAGAATTCCAG
GAAATAATAACTTTGTCAAGTCCAAGACAGGCCTTCCACTTAGCACGTATTTCAGTGCAGTGAAACTTCG
TTGGCTCCTTGACAACGTGAAAAAGGTCCAAGAGGCTGTTGAAGAAAATAGAGCTCTTTTTGGGACCATT
GATTCATGGCTTATTTGGAGTTTAACAGGAGGAATCCATGGGGGTGTCCACTGTACAGATGTAACAAATG
CAAGCAGGACGATGCTTTTTAACATTCATTCTTTGGAATGGGATAAAGAGCTCTGCGAATTTTTTGGAAT
TCCAATGGAAATTCTTCCCAACGTTCGGAGTTCTTCTGAGATCTATGGCCTAATGAAAGCTGGGGCCTTG
GAAGGTGTACCAATATCTGGGTGTTTGGGGGACCAGTCTGCTGCTTTGGTGGGACAAATGTGCTTCCAGG
ATGGACAGGCCAAAAACACGTATGGAACAGGGTGCTTCTTATTGTGCAACACGGGCCATAAGTGTGTATT
TTCTGAACATGGCCTCCTGACAACCGTAGCATATAAACTTGGCAGAGACAAACCTGTGTATTATGCGTTG
GAAGGTTCCGTGGCTATAGCTGGTGCTGTAATCCGCTGGCTAAGAGACAACCTTGGAATTATTAAGTCCT
CTGAGGAAATTGAAAAACTTGCTAAGGAAGTAGGTACTTCTTATGGCTGCTACTTCGTTCCAGCATTTTC
AGGGTTATATGCGCCTTATTGGGAGCCCAGTGCAAGAGGGATCATCTGTGGACTCACTCAGTTCACCAAT
AAATGTCATATCGCTTTTGCTGCACTAGAAGCTGTTTGTTTCCAAACCCGAGAGATTTTGGATGCCATGA
ATCGCGACTGTGGAATTCCACTCAGTCATTTACAGGTAGATGGAGGAATGACCAGCAATAAAATTCTTAT
GCAGCTACAAGCAGACATTCTGTATATTCCAGTAGTGAAACCCTCCATGCCTGAAACAACTGCACTAGGC
GCTGCCATGGCAGCTGGGGCTGCAGAGGGGGTTGGTGTGTGGAGTCTTGAACCTGAGGATTTGTCAGCTG
TCACAATGGAGCGGTTTGAACCTCAGATCAATGCTGAAGAAAGCGAAATCCGTTACTCCACATGGAAGAA
AGCTGTGATGAAGTCAATTGGTTGGGTTACAACTCAGTCTCCAGAAAGTGGTGACCCTAGTATCTTCTGT
AGTCTGCCTTTGGGCTTTTTTATAGTGAGTAGCATGGTAATGTTAATCGGAGCAAGGTACATCTCAGGTA
TCCCACTCGAGCCATGGAAGCTTGATATCTAACTGACTGAACCGGTGGTACCGAGGAATTAATTCGCTGT
CTGCGAGGGCCAGCTGTTGGGGTGAGTACTCCCTCTCAAAAGCGGGCATGACTTCTGCGCTAAGATTGTC
AGTTTCCAAAAACGAGGAGGATTTGATATTCACCTGGCCCGCGGTGATGCCTTTGAGGGTGGCCGCGTCC
ATCTGGTCAGAAAAGACAATCTTTTTGTTGTCAAGCTTGAGGTGTGGCAGGCTTGAGATCTGGCCATACA
CTTGAGTGACAATGACATCCACTTTGCCTTTCTCTCCACAGGTGTCCACTCCCAGGTCCAACTGCAGGTC
GAGCATGCATCTAGGGCGGCCAATTCCGCCGATCCTGGAAAAACATGGAGCAATCACAAGTAGCAATACA
GCAGCTACCAATGCTGATTGTGCCTGGCTAGAAGCACAAGAGGAGGAGGAGGTGGGTTTTCCAGTCACAC
CTCAGACAATCAACCTCTGGATTACAAAATTTGTGAAAGATTGACTGGTATTCTTAACTATGTTGCTCCT
TTTACGCTATGTGGATACGCTGCTTTAATGCCTTTGTATCATGCTATTGCTTCCCGTATGGCTTTCATTT
TCTCCTCCTTGTATAAATCCTGGTTGCTGTCTCTTTATGAGGAGTTGTGGCCCGTTGTCAGGCAACGTGG
CGTGGTGTGCACTGTGTTTGCTGACGCAACCCCCACTGGTTGGGGCATTGCCACCACCTGTCAGCTCCTT
TCCGGGACTTTCGCTTTCCCCCTCCCTATTGCCACGGCGGAACTCATCGCCGCCTGCCTTGCCCGCTGCT
GGACAGGGGCTCGGCTGTTGGGCACTGACAATTCCGTGGTGTTGTCGGGGAAGCTGACGTCCTTTCCATG
GCTGCTCGCCTGTGTTGCCACCTGGATTCTGCGCGGGACGTCCTTCTGCTACGTCCCTTCGGCCCTCAAT
CCAGCGGACCTTCCTTCCCGCGGCCTGCTGCCGGCTCTGCGGCCTCTTCCGCGTCTTCGCCTTCGCCCTC
AGACGAGTCGGATCTCCCTTTGGGCCGCCTCCCCGCCTGGAATTCGAGCTCGGTACCTTTAAGACCAATG
ACTTACAAGGCAGCTGTAGATCTTAGCCACTTTTTAAAAGAAAAGGGGGGACTGGAAGGGCTAATTCACT
CCCAACGAAGACAAGATATCCTTGATCTGTGGATCTACCACACACAAGGCTACTTCCCTGATTGGCAGAA
CTACACACCAGGGCCAGGGATCAGATATCCACTGACCTTTGGATGGTGCTACAAGCTAGTACCAGTTGAG
CAAGAGAAGGTAGAAGAAGCCAATGAAGGAGAGAACACCCGCTTGTTACACCCTGTGAGCCTGCATGGGA
TGGATGACCCGGAGAGAGAAGTATTAGAGTGGAGGTTTGACAGCCGCCTAGCATTTCATCACATGGCCCG
AGAGCTGCATCCGGACTGTACTGGGTCTCTCTGGTTAGACCAGATCTGAGCCTGGGAGCTCTCTGGCTAA
CTAGGGAACCCACTGCTTAAGCCTCAATAAAGCTTGCCTTGAGTGCTTCAAGTAGTGTGTGCCCGTCTGT
TGTGTGACTCTGGTAACTAGAGATCCCTCAGACCCTTTTAGTCAGTGTGGAAAATCTCTAGCAGGGCCGC
TTTAAACCCGCTGATCAGCCTCGACTGTGCCTTCTAGTTGCCAGCCATCTGTTGTTTGCCCCTCCCCCGT
GCCTTCCTTGACCCTGGAAGGTGCCACTCCCACTGTCCTTTCCTAATAAAATGAGGAAATTGCATCGCAT
TGTCTGAGTAGGTGTCATTCTATTCTGGGGGGTGGGGTGGGGCAGGACAGCAAGGGGGAGGATTGGGAAG
ACAATAGCAGGCATGCTGGGGATGCGGTGGGCTCTATGGCTTCTGAGGCGGAAAGAACCAGCTGGGGCTC
TAGGGGGTATCCCC
[124 nt withheld, positions 6875-6998]
C
[91 nt withheld, positions 7000-7090]
A
[49 nt withheld, positions 7092-7140]
CCTTTGACGTTGGAGTCCACGTTCTTT
[37 nt withheld, positions 7168-7204]
ACCCTATCTCGGTCTATTCTTTTGATTTATAAGGGATTTTGCCGATTTCGGCCTATTGGTTAAAAAATGA
GCTGATTTAACAAAAATTTAACGCGAATTAATTCTGTGGAATGTGTGTCAGTTAGGGTGTGGAAAGTCCC
CAGGCTCCCCAGCAGGCAGAAGTATGCAAAGCATGCATCTCAATTAGTCAGCAACCAGGTGTGGAAAGTC
CCCAGGCTCCCCAGCAGGCAGAAGTATGCAAAGCATGCATCTCAATTAGTCAGCAACCATAGTCCCGCCC
CTAACTCCGCCCATCCCGCCCCTAACTCCGCCCAGTTCCGCCCATTCTCCGCCCCATGGCTGACTAATTT
TTTTTATTTATGCAGAGGCCGAGGCCGCCTCTGCCTCTGAGCTATTCCAGAAGTAGTGAGGAGGCTTTTT
TGGAGGCCTAGGCTTTTGCAAAAAGCTCCCGGGAGCTTGTATATCCATTTTCGGATCTGATCAGCACGTG
TTGACAATTAATCATCGGCATAGTATATCGGCATAGTATAATACGACAAGGTGAGGAACTAAACCATGGC
CAAGTTGACCAGTGCCGTTCCGGTGCTCACCGCGCGCGACGTCGCCGGAGCGGTCGAGTTCTGGACCGAC
CGGCTCGGGTTCTCCCGGGACTTCGTGGAGGACGACTTCGCCGGTGTGGTCCGGGACGACGTGACCCTGT
TCATCAGCGCGGTCCAGGACCAGGTGGTGCCGGACAACACCCTGGCCTGGGTGTGGGTGCGCGGCCTGGA
CGAGCTGTACGCCGAGTGGTCGGAGGTCGTGTCCACGAACTTCCGGGACGCCTCCGGGCCGGCCATGACC
GAGATCGGCGAGCAGCCGTGGGGGCGGGAGTTCGCCCTGCGCGACCCGGCCGGCAACTGCGTGCACTTCG
TGGCCGAGGAGCAGGACTGACACGTGCTACGAGATTTCGATTCCACCGCCGCCTTCTATGAAAGGTTGGG
CTTCGGAATCGTTTTCCGGGACGCCGGCTGGATGATCCTCCAGCGCGGGGATCTCATGCTGGAGTTCTTC
GCCCACCCCAACTTGTTTATTGCAGCTTATAATGGTTACAAATAAAGCAATAGCATCACAAATTTCACAA
ATAAAGCATTTTTTTCACTGCATTCTAGTTGTGGTTTGTCCAAACTCATCAATGTATCTTATCATGTCTG
TATACCGTCGACCTCTAGCTAGAGCTTGGCGTAATCATGGTCATAGCTGTTTCCTGTGTGAAATTGTTAT
CCGCTCACAATTCCACACAACATACGAGCCGGAAGCATAAAGTGTAAAGCCTGGGGTGCCTAATGAGTGA
GCTAACTCACATTAATTGCGTTGCGCTCACTGCCCGCTTTCCAGTCGGGAAACCTGTCGTGCCAGCTGCA
TTAATGAATCGGCCAACGCGCGGGGAGAGGCGGTTTGCGTATTGGGCGCTCTTCCGCTTCCTCGCTCACT
GACTCGCTGCGCTCGGTCGTTCGGCTGCGGCGAGCGGTATCAGCTCACTCAAAGGCGGTAATACGGTTAT
CCACAGAATCAGGGGATAACGCAGGAAAGAACATGTGAGCAAAAGGCCAGCAAAAGGCCAGGAACCGTAA
AAAGGCCGCGTTGCTGGCGTTTTTCCATAGGCTCCGCCCCCCTGACGAGCATCACAAAAATCGACGCTCA
AGTCAGAGGTGGCGAAACCCGACAGGACTATAAAGATACCAGGCGTTTCCCCCTGGAAGCTCCCTCGTGC
GCTCTCCTGTTCCGACCCTGCCGCTTACCGGATACCTGTCCGCCTTTCTCCCTTCGGGAAGCGTGGCGCT
TTCTCATAGCTCACGCTGTAGGTATCTCAGTTCGGTGTAGGTCGTTCGCTCCAAGCTGGGCTGTGTGCAC
GAACCCCCCGTTCAGCCCGACCGCTGCGCCTTATCCGGTAACTATCGTCTTGAGTCCAACCCGGTAAGAC
ACGACTTATCGCCACTGGCAGCAGCCACTGGTAACAGGATTAGCAGAGCGAGGTATGTAGGCGGTGCTAC
AGAGTTCTTGAAGTGGTGGCCTAACTACGGCTACACTAGAAGAACAGTATTTGGTATCTGCGCTCTGCTG
AAGCCAGTTACCTTCGGAAAAAGAGTTGGTAGCTCTTGATCCGGCAAACAAACCACCGCTGGTAGCGGTG
GTTTTTTTGTTTGCAAGCAGCAGATTACGCGCAGAAAAAAAGGATCTCAAGAAGATCCTTTGATCTTTTC
TACGGGGTCTGACGCTCAGTGGAACGAAAACTCACGTTAAGGGATTTTGGTCATGAGATTATCAAAAAGG
ATCTTCACCTAGATCCTTTTAAATTAAAAATGAAGTTTTAAATCAATCTAAAGTATATATGAGTAAACTT
GGTCTGACAGTTACCAATGCTTAATCAGTGAGGCACCTATCTCAGCGATCTGTCTATTTCGTTCATCCAT
AGTTGCCTGACTCCCCGTCGTGTAGATAACTACGATACGGGAGGGCTTACCATCTGGCCCCAGTGCTGCA
ATGATACCGCGAGACCCACGCTCACCGGCTCCAGATTTATCAGCAATAAACCAGCCAGCCGGAAGGGCCG
AGCGCAGAAGTGGTCCTGCAACTTTATCCGCCTCCATCCAGTCTATTAATTGTTGCCGGGAAGCTAGAGT
AAGTAGTTCGCCAGTTAATAGTTTGCGCAACGTTGTTGCCATTGCTACAGGCATCGTGGTGTCACGCTCG
TCGTTTGGTATGGCTTCATTCAGCTCCGGTTCCCAACGATCAAGGCGAGTTACATGATCCCCCATGTTGT
GCAAAAAAGCGGTTAGCTCCTTCGGTCCTCCGATCGTTGTCAGAAGTAAGTTGGCCGCAGTGTTATCACT
CATGGTTATGGCAGCACTGCATAATTCTCTTACTGTCATGCCATCCGTAAGATGCTTTTCTGTGACTGGT
GAGTACTCAACCAAGTCATTCTGAGAATAGTGTATGCGGCGACCGAGTTGCTCTTGCCCGGCGTCAATAC
GGGATAATACCGCGCCACATAGCAGAACTTTAAAAGTGCTCATCATTGGAAAACGTTCTTCGGGGCGAAA
ACTCTCAAGGATCTTACCGCTGTTGAGATCCAGTTCGATGTAACCCACTCGTGCACCCAACTGATCTTCA
GCATCTTTTACTTTCACCAGCGTTTCTGGGTGAGCAAAAACAGGAAGGCAAAATGCCGCAAAAAAGGGAA
TAAGGGCGACACGGAAATGTTGAATACTCATACTCTTCCTTTTTCAATATTATTGAAGCATTTATCAGGG
TTATTGTCTCATGAGCGGATACATATTTGAATGTATTTAGAAAAATAAACAAATAGGGGTTCCGCGCACA
TTTCCCCGAAAAGTGCCACCTGACGTC
